Addgene plasmid #66202: pYLsgRNA-AtU6-1
Purpose: (Empty Backbone) cloning of sgRNAs for expression in plants
Depositing lab: Yao-Guang Liu. Depositing organization: South China Agricultural University (SCAU). Publication: A robust CRISPR/Cas9 system for convenient, high-efficiency multiplex genome editing in monocot and dicot plants. Ma X, Zhang Q, Zhu Q, Liu W, Chen Y, Qiu R, Wang B, Yang Z, Li H, Lin Y, Xie Y, Shen R, Chen S, Wang Z, Chen Y, Guo J, Chen L, Zhao X, Dong Z, Liu YG. Mol Plant. 2015 Apr 24. pii: S1674-2052(15)00204-X. doi: 10.1016/j.molp.2015.04.007. PubMed 25917172.
Backbone
  Vector backbone: based on pUC18
  Vector type: Cloning Vector
Growth in bacteria
  Bacterial resistance: Ampicillin, 100 μg/mL
  Growth temperature: 37°C
  Growth strain: DH10B
  Copy number: Unknown
Gene/Insert
  Gene/Insert name: None
Terms and licenses: Academic/Nonprofit Terms; Industry Terms: Not Available to Industry
Depositor comments: Accession number KR029101 Please see our published protocol for using these plasmids. Ma, X. and Liu, Y.-G. 2016. CRISPR/Cas9-based multiplex genome editing in monocot and dicot plants. Curr. Protoc. Mol. Biol. 115:31.6.1-31.6.21. http://onlinelibrary.wiley.com/doi/10.1002/cpmb.10/abstract doi: 10.1002/cpmb.10
How to cite: pYLsgRNA-AtU6-1 was a gift from Yao-Guang Liu (Addgene plasmid # 66202 ; http://n2t.net/addgene:66202 ; RRID:Addgene_66202)
