[The description below was written by a language model from this plasmid's Addgene catalogue record and pLannotate feature annotations shown in this document.]
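Description:
pYLsgRNA-AtU6-1 is a small (about 3.1 kb) pUC18-based cloning vector that serves as an empty intermediate plasmid for building single-guide RNA expression cassettes intended for plants. It is maintained in E. coli through the high-copy ColE1/pUC-type origin and selected with ampicillin via the β-lactamase gene and its native promoter. The rest of the backbone consists of typical pUC remnants: the lac promoter, operator and CAP binding site, fragments of lacZα and lacI, part of the pUC18/19 multiple cloning site, and short vestiges of the pBR322 bom and rop regions. None of these has a role in the plant application.

The functional payload consists of two parts: the Streptococcus pyogenes Cas9 guide RNA scaffold and the Arabidopsis thaliana U6-1 snRNA promoter, an RNA polymerase III promoter suited to driving small, uncapped transcripts in plant cells. In the annotated sequence the scaffold lies upstream of the promoter rather than downstream of it, so the plasmid as supplied does not appear to carry a ready-to-transcribe promoter–guide–scaffold unit. This fits its role as a source of parts from which a complete cassette is assembled once a target-specific spacer is introduced, although the record does not detail the cloning sites or assembly strategy. No Cas9 gene, plant selectable marker or T-DNA border is annotated, so finished sgRNA cassettes would need to be moved into a separate plant vector supplying Cas9. The associated work describes a CRISPR/Cas9 system for multiplex genome editing in monocot and dicot plants, and this plasmid provides the AtU6-1-driven guide module of that system.
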