Features (pLannotate 1.2.2; 13 found; start..end, strand, type, name):
     20..95      +  misc_RNA       gRNA scaffold: guide RNA scaffold for the Streptococcus pyogenes CRISPR/Cas9 system
    162..465     +  promoter       AtU6-1 promoter: promoter for the Arabidopsis thaliana U6-1 snRNA gene (Waibel and Filipowicz, 1990)
    499..653     +  CDS            lacZα (fragment): LacZα fragment of β-galactosidase; lacZ fragment
    659..758     -  misc_feature   bom (fragment): basis of mobility region from pBR322
    860..895     -  CDS            rop (fragment): Rop protein, which maintains plasmids at low copy number; rop
    990..1094    +  promoter       AmpR promoter: bla
   1095..1955    +  CDS            AmpR: β-lactamase; bla; confers resistance to ampicillin, carbenicillin, and related antibiotics
   2126..2714    +  rep_origin     ori: high-copy-number ColE1/pMB1/pBR322/pUC origin of replication
   2897..2989    +  CDS            lacI (fragment): lac repressor; lacI; The lac repressor binds to the lac operator to inhibit transcription in E. coli. This inhibition can be relieved by adding lactose or isopropyl-β-D-thiogalactopyranoside (IPTG).
   3002..3023    +  protein_bind   CAP binding site: CAP binding activates transcription in the presence of cAMP. E. coli catabolite activator protein
   3038..3068    +  promoter       lac promoter: promoter for the E. coli lac operon
   3076..3092    +  protein_bind   lac operator: The lac repressor binds to the lac operator to inhibit transcription in E. coli. This inhibition can be relieved by adding lactose or isopropyl-β-D-thiogalactopyranoside (IPTG). lac repressor encoded by lacI
   3126..6       +  misc_feature   MCS (fragment) (across the origin): pUC18/19 multiple cloning site
>Addgene plasmid #66202 | pYLsgRNA-AtU6-1 | depositor full sequence | sequence record 112931 | Full Sequence
GGATCCAGCGTGGGTCTCGGTTTTAGAGCTAGAAATAGCAAGTTAAAATAAGGCTAGTCCGTTATCAACT
TGAAAAAGTGGCACCGAGTCGGTGCTTTTTTTCAAGAGCTTGGAGTGGATGGAATTTTCCTCCGTTTTAC
CTGTGGAATCGGCAGCAAAGGAGAAATCTCAAAATTCCGGCAGAACAATTTTGAATCTCGATCCGTAGAA
ACGAGACGGTCATTGTTTTAGTTCCACCACGATTATATTTGAAATTTACGTGAGTGTGAGTGAGACTTGC
ATAAGAAAATAAAATCTTTAGTTGGGAAAAAATTCAATAATATAAATGGGCTTGAGAAGGAAGCGAGGGA
TAGGCCTTTTTCTAAAATAGGCCCATTTAAGCTATTAACAATCTTCAAAAGTACCACAGCGCTTAGGTAA
AGAAAGCAGCTGAGTTTATATATGGTTAGAGACGAAGTAGTGATTGAGAGACCTCTGAAGATAACATACT
AAGCTTGGCACTGGCCGTCGTTTTACAACGTCGTGACTGGGAAAACCCTGGCGTTACCCAACTTAATCGC
CTTGCAGCACATCCCCCTTTCGCCAGCTGGCGTAATAGCGAAGAGGCCCGCACCGATCGCCCTTCCCAAC
AGTTGCGCAGCCTGAATGGCGAATGGCGCCTGATGCGGTATTTTCTCCTTACGCATCTGTGCGGTATTTC
ACACCGCATATGGTGCACTCTCAGTACAATCTGCTCTGATGCCGCATAGTTAAGCCAGCCCCGACACCCG
CCAACACCCGCTGACGCGCCCTGACGGGCTTGTCTGCTCCCGGCATCCGCTTACAGACAAGCTGTGACCG
TCTCCGGGAGCTGCATGTGTCAGAGGTTTTCACCGTCATCACCGAAACGCGCGAGACGAAAGGGCCTCGT
GATACGCCTATTTTTATAGGTTAATGTCATGATAATAATGGTTTCTTAGACGTCAGGTGGCACTTTTCGG
GGAAATGTGCGCGGAACCCCTATTTGTTTATTTTTCTAAATACATTCAAATATGTATCCGCTCATGAGAC
AATAACCCTGATAAATGCTTCAATAATATTGAAAAAGGAAGAGTATGAGTATTCAACATTTCCGTGTCGC
CCTTATTCCCTTTTTTGCGGCATTTTGCCTTCCTGTTTTTGCTCACCCAGAAACGCTGGTGAAAGTAAAA
GATGCTGAAGATCAGTTGGGTGCACGAGTGGGTTACATCGAACTGGATCTCAACAGCGGTAAGATCCTTG
AGAGTTTTCGCCCCGAAGAACGTTTTCCAATGATGAGCACTTTTAAAGTTCTGCTATGTGGCGCGGTATT
ATCCCGTATTGACGCCGGGCAAGAGCAACTCGGTCGCCGCATACACTATTCTCAGAATGACTTGGTTGAG
TACTCACCAGTCACAGAAAAGCATCTTACGGATGGCATGACAGTAAGAGAATTATGCAGTGCTGCCATAA
CCATGAGTGATAACACTGCGGCCAACTTACTTCTGACAACGATCGGAGGACCGAAGGAGCTAACCGCTTT
TTTGCACAACATGGGGGATCATGTAACTCGCCTTGATCGTTGGGAACCGGAGCTGAATGAAGCCATACCA
AACGACGAGCGTGACACCACGATGCCTGTAGCAATGGCAACAACGTTGCGCAAACTATTAACTGGCGAAC
TACTTACTCTAGCTTCCCGGCAACAATTAATAGACTGGATGGAGGCGGATAAAGTTGCAGGACCACTTCT
GCGCTCGGCCCTTCCGGCTGGCTGGTTTATTGCTGATAAATCTGGAGCCGGTGAGCGTGGGTCTCGCGGT
ATCATTGCAGCACTGGGGCCAGATGGTAAGCCCTCCCGTATCGTAGTTATCTACACGACGGGGAGTCAGG
CAACTATGGATGAACGAAATAGACAGATCGCTGAGATAGGTGCCTCACTGATTAAGCATTGGTAACTGTC
AGACCAAGTTTACTCATATATACTTTAGATTGATTTAAAACTTCATTTTTAATTTAAAAGGATCTAGGTG
AAGATCCTTTTTGATAATCTCATGACCAAAATCCCTTAACGTGAGTTTTCGTTCCACTGAGCGTCAGACC
CCGTAGAAAAGATCAAAGGATCTTCTTGAGATCCTTTTTTTCTGCGCGTAATCTGCTGCTTGCAAACAAA
AAAACCACCGCTACCAGCGGTGGTTTGTTTGCCGGATCAAGAGCTACCAACTCTTTTTCCGAAGGTAACT
GGCTTCAGCAGAGCGCAGATACCAAATACTGTTCTTCTAGTGTAGCCGTAGTTAGGCCACCACTTCAAGA
ACTCTGTAGCACCGCCTACATACCTCGCTCTGCTAATCCTGTTACCAGTGGCTGCTGCCAGTGGCGATAA
GTCGTGTCTTACCGGGTTGGACTCAAGACGATAGTTACCGGATAAGGCGCAGCGGTCGGGCTGAACGGGG
GGTTCGTGCACACAGCCCAGCTTGGAGCGAACGACCTACACCGAACTGAGATACCTACAGCGTGAGCTAT
GAGAAAGCGCCACGCTTCCCGAAGGGAGAAAGGCGGACAGGTATCCGGTAAGCGGCAGGGTCGGAACAGG
AGAGCGCACGAGGGAGCTTCCAGGGGGAAACGCCTGGTATCTTTATAGTCCTGTCGGGTTTCGCCACCTC
TGACTTGAGCGTCGATTTTTGTGATGCTCGTCAGGGGGGCGGAGCCTATGGAAAAACGCCAGCAACGCGG
CCTTTTTACGGTTCCTGGCCTTTTGCTGGCCTTTTGCTCACATGTTCTTTCCTGCGTTATCCCCTGATTC
TGTGGATAACCGTATTACCGCCTTTGAGTGAGCTGATACCGCTCGCCGCAGCCGAACGACCGAGCGCAGC
GAGTCAGTGAGCGAGGAAGCGGAAGAGCGCCCAATACGCAAACCGCCTCTCCCCGCGCGTTGGCCGATTC
ATTAATGCAGCTGGCACGACAGGTTTCCCGACTGGAAAGCGGGCAGTGAGCGCAACGCAATTAATGTGAG
TTAGCTCACTCATTAGGCACCCCAGGCTTTACACTTTATGCTTCCGGCTCGTATGTTGTGTGGAATTGTG
AGCGGATAACAATTTCACACAGGAAACAGCTATGACCATGATTACGAATTCGAGCTCGGTACCCGG
