>Addgene plasmid #66202 | pYLsgRNA-AtU6-1 | addgene partial sequence | sequence record 121207 | pBRforEco 5'-AATAGGCGTATCACGAGGC-3'
ACCTCTGACACATGCAGCTCCCGGAGACGGTCACAGCTTGTCTGTAAGCGGATGCCGGGAGCAGACAAGC
CCGTCAGGGCGCGTCAGCGGGTGTTGGCGGGTGTCGGGGCTGGCTTAACTATGCGGCATCAGAGCAGATT
GTACTGAGAGTGCACCATATGCGGTGTGAAATACCGCACAGATGCGTAAGGAGAAAATACCGCATCAGGC
GCCATTCGCCATTCAGGCTGCGCAACTGTTGGGAAGGGCGATCGGTGCGGGCCTCTTCGCTATTACGCCA
GCTGGCGAAAGGGGGATGTGCTGCAAGGCGATTAAGTTGGGTAACGCCAGGGTTTTCCCAGTCACGACGT
TGTAAAACGACGGCCAGTGCCAAGCTTAGTATGTTATCTTCAGAGGTCTCTCAATCACTACTTCGTCTCT
AACCATATATAAACTCAGCTGCTTTCTTTACCTAAGCGCTGTGGTACTTTTGAAGATTGTTAATAGCTTA
AATGGGCCTATTTTAGAAAAAGGCCTATCCCTCGCTTCCTTCTCAAGCCCATTTATATTATTGAATTTTT
TCCCAACTAAAGATTTTATTTTCTTATGCAAGTCTCACTCACACTCACGTAAATTTCAAATATAATCGTG
GTGGAACTAAAACAATGACCGTCTCGTTTCTACGGATCGAGATTCAAAATTGTTCTGCCGGAATTTTGAG
ATTTCTCCTTTGCTGCCGATTCCACAGGTAAAACGGAGGAAAATTCCATCCACTCCAAGCTCTTGAAA
