>Addgene plasmid #66202 | pYLsgRNA-AtU6-1 | addgene partial sequence | sequence record 121243 | pUC-4 5'-CAGTGAGCGAGGAAGCGGAAGAGCGCCCAA-3'
CGCGCGTTGGCCGATTCATTAATGCAGCTGGCACGACAGGTTTCCCGACTGGAAAGCGGGCAGTGAGCGC
AACGCAATTAATGTGAGTTAGCTCACTCATTAGGCACCCCAGGCTTTACACTTTATGCTTCCGGCTCGTA
TGTTGTGTGGAATTGTGAGCGGATAACAATTTCACACAGGAAACAGCTATGACCATGATTACGAATTCGA
GCTCGGTACCCGGGGATCCAGCGTGGGTCTCGGTTTTAGAGCTAGAAATAGCAAGTTAAAATAAGGCTAG
TCCGTTATCAACTTGAAAAAGTGGCACCGAGTCGGTGCTTTTTTTCAAGAGCTTGGAGTGGATGGAATTT
TCCTCCGTTTTACCTGTGGAATCGGCAGCAAAGGAGAAATCTCAAAATTCCGGCAGAACAATTTTGAATC
TCGATCCGTAGAAACGAGACGGTCATTGTTTTAGTTCCACCACGATTATATTTGAAATTTACGTGAGTGT
GAGTGAGACTTGCATAAGAAAATAAAATCTTTAGTTGGGAAAAAATTCAATAATATAAATGGGCTTGAGA
AGGAAGCGAGGGATAGGCCTTTTTCTAAAATAGGCCCATTTAAGCTATTAACAATCTTCAAAAGTACCAC
AGCGCTTAGGTAAAGAAAGCAGCTGAGTTTATATATGGTTAGAGACGAAGTAGTGATTGAGAGACCTCTG
AAGATAACATACTAAGCTTGGCACTGGCCGTCGTTTTACAACGTCGTGACTGGGAAAACCCTGGCGTTAC
CCAACTTAATCGCCTTGCAGCACATCC
